Addgene plasmid #168133: pMS1: pHelper(AvCAST)_AvPSP1
Purpose: Inducible expression of AvCAST proteins with crRNA targeting AvPSP1.
Depositing lab: Feng Zhang. Depositing organization: Broad Institute. Publication: Dual modes of CRISPR-associated transposon homing. Saito M, Ladha A, Strecker J, Faure G, Neumann E, Altae-Tran H, Macrae RK, Zhang F. Cell. 2021 Apr 29;184(9):2441-2453.e18. doi: 10.1016/j.cell.2021.03.006. Epub 2021 Mar 25. PubMed 33770501.
Backbone
  Vector backbone: pCDFDuet-1
  Backbone manufacturer: Millipore Sigma
  Vector type: Bacterial Expression
Growth in bacteria
  Bacterial resistance: Spectinomycin, 50 μg/mL
  Growth temperature: 37°C
  Growth strain: NEB Stable
  Copy number: Low Copy
Gene/Insert 1
  Gene/Insert name: AvCAST minimal CRISPR array (with spacer for AvPSP1)
  Species: Anabaena variabilis
Gene/Insert 2
  Gene/Insert name: AvCAST Cascade proteins (Cas6, Cas8, Cas7 and Cas5)
  Species: Anabaena variabilis
Gene/Insert 3
  Gene/Insert name: AvCAST Tns proteins (TnsA, TnsB, TnsC and TniQ)
  Species: Anabaena variabilis
Gene/Insert 4
  Gene/Insert name: AvTnsD
  Species: Anabaena variabilis
Terms and licenses: Academic/Nonprofit Terms; Industry Terms: Not Available to Industry
How to cite: pMS1: pHelper(AvCAST)_AvPSP1 was a gift from Feng Zhang (Addgene plasmid # 168133 ; http://n2t.net/addgene:168133 ; RRID:Addgene_168133)
