[The description below was written by a language model from this plasmid's Addgene catalogue record and pLannotate feature annotations shown in this document.]
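Description:
pMS1: pHelper(AvCAST)_AvPSP1 is a 15.8 kb bacterial expression plasmid built on pCDFDuet-1. It supplies the complete protein and guide RNA machinery of the CRISPR-associated transposon (CAST) from Anabaena variabilis. It replicates in E. coli at low copy from the CloDF13 (CDF) origin, which is compatible with other common origins, so the helper can coexist with additional plasmids. Selection is by spectinomycin through the aadA (SmR) aminoglycoside adenylyltransferase gene. The backbone also carries lacI under its own promoter.

The catalogue lists four payloads, all from A. variabilis. These are a minimal CRISPR array whose spacer targets the protospacer AvPSP1, the Cascade proteins Cas6, Cas8, Cas7 and Cas5, the transposition proteins TnsA, TnsB, TnsC and TniQ, and TnsD. The automated annotation does not label any of these coding regions. It does detect four T7 promoter/lac operator units, two of them followed by the T7 gene 10 ribosome binding site, along with two T7 terminators. The long unannotated stretches downstream of these promoters presumably hold the AvCAST genes and array, but the record does not state which promoter drives which insert. This arrangement makes expression dependent on T7 RNA polymerase and repressed by LacI until relieved by IPTG, which matches the stated purpose of inducible expression. The short TcR and SET1 hits are small fragment matches, probably backbone remnants rather than functional elements.

Including both a crRNA-guided Cascade module and TnsD fits the associated study of two modes of CAST homing. The record does not describe the transposon donor or target constructs the helper would act on.
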