Features (pLannotate 1.2.2; 24 found; start..end, strand, type, name):
   3952..3969    +  CDS            SET1 (fragment): solubility-enhancement tag derived from T7 phage gene 10B
   3977..4024    +  terminator     T7 terminator: transcription terminator for bacteriophage T7 RNA polymerase
   4135..4170    -  CDS            TcR (fragment): tetracycline efflux protein; tet; confers resistance to tetracycline
   4173..4191    +  promoter       T7 promoter: promoter for bacteriophage T7 RNA polymerase
   4192..4216    +  protein_bind   lac operator: The lac repressor binds to the lac operator to inhibit transcription in E. coli. This inhibition can be relieved by adding lactose or isopropyl-β-D-thiogalactopyranoside (IPTG). lac repressor encoded by lacI
   4231..4253    +  RBS            RBS: efficient ribosome binding site from bacteriophage T7 gene 10 (Olins and Rangwala, 1989)
   9996..10014   +  promoter       T7 promoter: promoter for bacteriophage T7 RNA polymerase
  10015..10039   +  protein_bind   lac operator: The lac repressor binds to the lac operator to inhibit transcription in E. coli. This inhibition can be relieved by adding lactose or isopropyl-β-D-thiogalactopyranoside (IPTG). lac repressor encoded by lacI
  12003..12020   +  CDS            SET1 (fragment): solubility-enhancement tag derived from T7 phage gene 10B
  12028..12075   +  terminator     T7 terminator: transcription terminator for bacteriophage T7 RNA polymerase
  12282..13073   -  CDS            SmR: aminoglycoside adenylyltransferase (Murphy, 1985); aadA; confers resistance to spectinomycin and streptomycin
  13074..13165   -  promoter       AmpR promoter: bla
  13213..13894   -  rep_origin     CloDF13 ori (fragment): Plasmids containing the CloDF13 (CDF) origin of replication can be propagated in E. coli cells that contain additional plasmids with compatible origins.
  13919..14016   -  rep_origin     CloDF13 ori (fragment): Plasmids containing the CloDF13 (CDF) origin of replication can be propagated in E. coli cells that contain additional plasmids with compatible origins.
  14113..14177   -  CDS            TcR (fragment): tetracycline efflux protein; tet; confers resistance to tetracycline
  14192..14213   -  protein_bind   CAP binding site: CAP binding activates transcription in the presence of cAMP. E. coli catabolite activator protein
  14226..15308   -  CDS            lacI: lac repressor; lacI; The lac repressor binds to the lac operator to inhibit transcription in E. coli. This inhibition can be relieved by adding lactose or isopropyl-β-D-thiogalactopyranoside (IPTG).
  15309..15386   -  promoter       lacI promoter: lacI
  15394..15429   -  CDS            TcR (fragment): tetracycline efflux protein; tet; confers resistance to tetracycline
  15432..15450   +  promoter       T7 promoter: promoter for bacteriophage T7 RNA polymerase
  15451..15475   +  protein_bind   lac operator: The lac repressor binds to the lac operator to inhibit transcription in E. coli. This inhibition can be relieved by adding lactose or isopropyl-β-D-thiogalactopyranoside (IPTG). lac repressor encoded by lacI
  15490..15512   +  RBS            RBS: efficient ribosome binding site from bacteriophage T7 gene 10 (Olins and Rangwala, 1989)
  15736..15754   +  promoter       T7 promoter: promoter for bacteriophage T7 RNA polymerase
  15755..15779   +  protein_bind   lac operator: The lac repressor binds to the lac operator to inhibit transcription in E. coli. This inhibition can be relieved by adding lactose or isopropyl-β-D-thiogalactopyranoside (IPTG). lac repressor encoded by lacI
>Addgene plasmid #168133 | pMS1: pHelper(AvCAST)_AvPSP1 | addgene full sequence | sequence record 330610 | Addgene NGS Result
ATCTTAGTATATTAGTTAAGTATAAGAAGGAGATATACATATGATTATTGATAGTAACTTAGTTACGCAG
CTTCCCTCAGAATCATCTTCAAAGCCAAGAGAGCTTTTAATGTCTCAGTTTCCATATATGGATTTAACTT
TTAGCCTTACGGGTGAGACATTACCTTTCGACCACGGCTATGAATTATTTTCTGCGATCGCCCACTTTGA
ACCCAAACTACATACATTAGACACGTTGGGAATTCAGACCATTGCAGGTATTCCCAAGGATGGTGTAATT
AATCTGACCCAAAATTCTAGGCTTCGTATTCGGATACCAGTAAATCAGGTACGTTTGGTTTATCCATTGG
CGGGTAAGTCACTGAGAATTGGCAAGCATACAATTCGTTTGGGTATTCCTGACATCTGTTTGCTTCAACC
TGCGGAGAAACTGCGATCGCGCATTGTGGTAATAAGAGGCTATGAAGAACCTGAAAGTTTTTTAGTCGTA
GCGCAGCGTCAGCTAGAACAACTGGGTATCCAAGCAATTGCTAGCATTCCCACCAAAGCCAATGGCAAAC
CAATACGTAGGACTATCAAAATTAAGCGATTTACAGTCGTGGGTTTTGGATTAGAAGTTATAAATTTAAG
CGATGAAGACTCACTGAGGTTGCAAATACATGGTGTAGGAGGAAAGCAAAAGATGGGTTGTGGACTCTTC
ATGCCTATTAAGGAAAGGCAATAGCAATTACTCGAAAGCAGATGATGAAGAGAGCAGATAACCCCAAAAT
TCAGCTTAATCTCGGCGATCCTAGTATGACTTTATTGCATCGTGCTGGGGTTGCAGGACTTTGGATGACG
CTCAAAAAACTGGAAAAAATCTATCCAACACCTGCTGAACGTATTGGTAATTTAACTTGGTTGCTAACCC
CTCACTATATCAATCTTGATTGGGAAGGACAGGATTTCACAGTTTTAGACTGGTTGCTGAAGCAATCATT
TCAAATCAGCGATGAGGGTTTAATTTCCCTGACAGGGTTAGATTCTCAAAACATGGATATTCAAAATCAA
ATAATTATCCATCAAGGTATCACAGCCACTTTTACACAACATAATAAATTTTTTAAGTCTGCGGGTCAAC
AATCTAAGCAACTAATTATTGATGGTATTCAGGTTAGGGTTGATTATAAGAAAGCTGCTTCCTATGCTCA
TCAACATTTTGCTAAACATTTATGTGACCAGTACGGACAATTGCTAAAAGAGCCAATTGGTATCAGGGGA
TGGCTCTATCCAGGAGCAGTAGTTCGCCATTATGCTTTTAAAGAACAAACAGCATTTGAAGAAAAAGCAG
AATATGCTCTAGCGTTGTTGTTCGCTCCTATGGCTTGTCAATATTTTGTGCTGCGATCGCACACCGAACC
ATCACATACAAACTATGTTTTGGTTATTCCTGAAGTAATTGATTTAGAACTTTATGCACATTTTTTGTGG
TGTTTGGGTAACTTAGATTATAAACATTTTCACGTATCTAGCTTAGGAGATGCTGGATTAAAATTTCTTA
ATTATAAAACAACACAAATGCCTACTTCCAATTTTTTAAAACGATGTCAAATAATCTTTTTTAGTACAAA
AGCTTGGTCAGAACAGCAAAAAACTCGTGCAGAAATAGCAATCATAGAATTAAATTCTTCAGTTAATTAT
CTTTATAAGCTTAGTTGTATTTGTTTTCCAGAATGTCAAATTGTTTTATATAAAAATCAACATTATTTGC
TTCCAAGTTTAATAAAAGGAATAATCGCCAATAATCTAGCAATGGGTCGGTCTTGGTGGGCTAATTGGAT
TTCATTTATTAAAAATAAAAAATCATTTAAACAATTTACTGATGAGTATAAAGGAATTAATAAGATGATT
CAGGACTCAGAATGGGATATAGAAGCTCAAAAGCTATTTATTCAAGCTTGTCATGAAGCATTAAGAAAAA
TATATGCCAAAATTTATAGCAGAACAAAAGAAGGTGAATACGCTCAAATAGAACGAGAAAATACACGCAT
TTTATCTCAGTTAAAACGCTGCACCAATACTGACAATTTCCGAAAATTTATTGCAGAGTTTTGGGGAAGG
GCAGGGCAAATAGCAATTCTGGAAGAACATTGGATGGAATTACTTCCATTGACTACAGGGATAGGCAATT
GGAAAGTGGCCAGGGACTTAACTTTTATTGCAATGGCTAGCTACCCAAAGAATAAAATAACAGAGGTAGA
GGTAAAACCATCACAAATATCGGAGCTAAATACTGAATAAACTTCATATTTTTTGATTTGATTAAGAACA
AAATATTAATTGTTTAGGTAATGGTGGAATGTTTCATCTGTTTGGTAATATTTTGACTAGTTATGGAACC
GCCGCTAATAATCGTGGTGAAAATGAAGGTAATACCACTACGTTACAAAAATTAATTTGGAAAGGTGAAG
TTCACTCTACTGTTTCATCTGAGGCAATTCGTTGGGCATTGCGATATTATTGGCAAAATGCTGGCTATCC
TGTGAATAGACGTTGGGATGAAAATGCTCAACCAGTACCCGATCACATCTTGCAAGATCCTAATTTTGAT
GATATTCGCTTCATTGATGATGATGTCTTGGGATTTATGCAAGCGGAAGCAGCAAAAGTTGAAGCAGCAG
TTGAATCCGAAGTTGAAATCCAGAACTCAACTCAAGATGAGGACAAAAAACTTTCTCAAGGTAAGGAGAA
AGAAACTGCAAAACGTAAGCGTAAGGAAAAACCTAAAGGGAAAATAACTACTAGACGAGGTGTATTAGAA
GTCACTCGTGCAGTTTCAACAATTCCTTATGCTGGTGATCTTACTTTCAATGCTATGAGTGGAAAGAAAG
GACGAACATCTCTTTATTCTACAGAAGTTCATGCTACTCGATATCAATATGGCTTCGCATTAACACCCAA
TAGCCTCAAAGATAAATCTCGCATTAATGCTGTCCTCGATAGCTTAATTTCTATTGGAGAAGTGGCAGGA
AATCACGCTCGTTTTCTCTATGATTTTTCTCCTGATAGCATCATATTACGGTGGACACACGATTTCTCAC
CTCGGTTACTTTACTGTTTTGAAGAAGATGAACTTAGAAATATATCAACACCGGATTTAGTAAGGCGGGT
AGAATCTGGAGATATAGACCCTAAAGAATTATGGATAGGAGGGGCAATTTCTAGCACTCTGGAAGATTTA
GGGGCAAATGTGTTTCCCGGAGTGAAGACAACAGTTGAAGCATTAAAACAGGTGATTATTGAAGATTTGC
AGTTGTCGTTAAGGAGTTCATGATATGACGACAATTGCCTTAAAAGTAGAAGTTCCCATAGCTTGTTTTC
GGCAGTCTCGTGCTAGGGAATATGGCGAAACTTACCCTGTACCACCACCATCGACAGTATATGGAATGTT
ACTATCTCTTGTTGGAGAAGTGGATAGATACAAACACTGCGGTGTGAAGCTGGCGATCGCACTTCTATCT
GAACCAGAAAAGTCAACTGTTATTCGCACCTTTCACCGATTTAAGACGAAGAATATCCATGACTCTAAAA
ATAATAAACCTGATTATCAGGAGTTATTAACTAATATAGAATTTATAGTTTGGGTGGATGCTGGAGTAGA
TAAAGCTAAACCAAATTTAGTGGAACGTTTAGCAGAGGCATTGACTAACCCGGCTTCTATTAATAGGTTT
GGTGGATTATGTTTAGGTGAAAGTCGGGATTTAGTGAATGATGTTACCCTTTTACCTAAAAATTACTATG
CAGAATCAATGCGATGGTTAATTCGAGATGAATATGGGTTACTAACTTTACCTTACTGGGTAGACCATGT
AGGTTCGCGGGGAACGCGATGGCTACGTTACGAGATTCAGAAATGTCCAGTCTTTCAACCACCTGAATTA
TCTTGGACTTCAGTTCAAAGTAATTAGCCTAGGCTGCTGCCACCGCTGAGCAATAACTAGCATAACCCCT
TGGGGCCTCTAAACGGGTCTTGAGGGGTTTTTTGCTGAAACCTCAGGCATTTGAGAAGCACACGGTCACA
CTGCTTCCGGTAGTCAATAAACCGGTAAACCAGCAATAGACATAAGCGGCTATTTAACGACCCTGCCCTG
GATCTCGACGCTCTCCCTTATGCGACTCCTGCATTAGGAAATTAATACGACTCACTATAGGGGAATTGTG
AGCGGATAACAATTCCCCTGTAGAAATAATTTTGTTTAACTTTAATAAGGAGATATACCATGGTTAGGGG
TAGAAGGGAATGGACTCAAGCTAAATATGAGCGATATATAAAAGAAGGTCGTGGCCGAGGAAGTGGTAAG
CACTATAAACCTTGGCTTACAATCCAAGATGTTCCCTCTAAAGGACGTTCTTCTAGAACTCCTGGTTGGA
AAACAAATCGAGTACATCATTTCTTCTCAGACCATGAAAAACGGCTATTTTATTTGTTTGAGTGGTCAGA
TATAGTCACAGATATAAGAGAGCAATTTCCTTTAGACAATCTCGATCTAGCCATGAGTATTGCTACAGAC
ATAGGTATAAAGTACCCTGTAGATACACAAAGTGGCACTCCTCACGTTTTAACAAGCGACTTTATGCTTA
CAGTCAACCGCGATGGGAAGCAGATGCAGATTGCCCGGACTGTTAAGCCGTCAACAGAACTGGAGAAAAA
GCAAGTTAATGAGAAATTCGAGATAGAAAGACAATATTACTTAGCAAAGGGTATTGACTGGGGAATTATC
ACAGAAAAAGAAATTCCCAGGCTTTTAGCTGAAAATGTTGAGTGGGTTCATTCTGCTTATAGGCTAGAAG
CAAATTCTGAAATGGACACTGCACAACTGAGTGAATTGTCAACAATTTTAAAATCTAAGCTTCAGGAAGA
AGATACAACTATAAATAGAGTAACTACTGCTTTAGACAAAGAAATGAATATAAATTCCGGTACATCACTT
TATGTATTTAAACATTTAATTGCTAGGAAAGAAATCCTTGTGGATCTAGTAGCAATAAAATTATCTGCTT
GTCCGTCAACTAAAGTTATTGAAAAAATAATATTTTAGACCCACATGATAGGTAAATAATATGGTTAAAG
ATTTATTTGTCAATGATTTAATAGAGTGGATTGTATACCAAAACACTCATATAGTCGAAAGAATTATTTG
GATAGATGAAGGTTACATTATTGCATTTGTTATAGATATTAATGCTAAGAAAGGTCTACCTGAACCAAGG
AAAATATCAGATATTTTAGAAGCTATAACTGAAGGTATTGCTTTTAAGCAGCAACAAGATCCTTGGGCAA
GAATTATTCGGGATGAAAATTTGACAGATAAGGAAAAGGAATACAGAGATAAAGCTTGGGAGATAATTTC
ATCATTAATTATAGAAGAACCATCAATATATTATAGAAATTTTAGAGGATCGATGGTTAAAGAAGCGGTT
GAAAAGTACAACGAAGAAAGGGATAAAGATAAATTAGTAGAAAAAACCGTCTATGGTTATTTGAGAAGAT
TTTGGCAGAGAGGAAAAACTATAAATGCTCTCATACCTGATTTTATCAATTCATCAGGTAAGGGCAAGAT
TCGAGGACAATCGGGCAAGAAGAGAGGAAGACCAAGAAAATATGCACATGACCCAGATATTGGTGAAGGT
GTAAATGTTACAGAAGAAGATAGAAAGATTTTTAGAGTATCTATAAGCAAATTTTACAATAATCCAAAAG
AAAACTACTTAACAACAGCCTATGAATTAATGGTGAAAGAATATTACAAGGAAGGAATTAGATATGACGA
GAATGGTGTTCAAAAATCTATATTAACCCCAACTGATAAAATACCTACAATTACTCAATTCAAATACTGG
TATCAACTTGAACAGGATGATGTTACCAAAACTTTAACATCTCGAAAAGGAGCCAAGCGAGTAGCTTTAG
AGAATAGAGCAATTTTGGGAAACTCTAAGATGGAAACTATTGGCCCTGGTTCTAGATATCAAATTGATGC
CACAGTTGCTGATGTATATTTAGTTTCAAAATATAACCGTGACTGGATAATTGGTAGACCAGTTATCTAT
GTAATTATTGATGTTTTTAGTAGAATGATTACAGGTGTTTATGTCGGTTTAGAAGGCCCATCTTGGATAG
GAGCAATGATGGCACTAGCCAATGTAGCTACAGATAAAACCCTGTTTTGCCAGGAATATAACATTAATAT
TACTGAAAATGAATGGCCTTGCAATCAAATGCCAGATGCAATTTTAGGAGATAGGGGAGAATTAGCAGGT
ATGACAGTAGAAACATTAATCCCTAATCTTTATGTTCGTATTGAAAATGCAGCTTCCTATAGAGCAGATT
GGAAAGGGTTAGTAGAAAGACACTTTCGTATAATTCATGAATATGTAAAACCTTTTTTACCTGGTTATGT
GGATACGGATTTTAGGCAAAGAGGTGCAAGGGATTATAGGCTTGATGGCAAACTTGATATAGATCAATTT
ACTGAGATTATTATTCGTTTAATTGTTCACCATAACAATAAACCTCTTACTGAATATGAAAGAGATGAAG
CAATGATTGCTGATGATACCCCTCCTATACCTAGAGAGTTGTGGAAGTGGGGTATCGCCAATCGTTCTGG
CAGACTCAGAACTTTTTCTGAAGATATTGTCAAATTGAACTTGATGCCTACTGAGAAAGCAACTATTACT
GCTAAAGGCATCAAAATGAGAGGTAAGGAGATGTACTATACCTGTGATAGTGCTAAAAATGAGCAATGGT
TTGAAAAAGCTAGAAGTAATCTCCTTTCTAAGTCAGAAAAATCATTGATTGTATCTTATGACATCAGAAA
GCCAAACTTCATTTATCTTCCATCTAGTGATGGTAGAGATTTTGAAAAATGTTTTCTTATTGACTTAGAA
GGGCGGTATGCTAATAAAAACTTTCATGATATTGAATATCTGCTTGCTTATGAAGAATTGCAAAGACAGA
AAAGCCAAGGTAAACAGCTACAAGAAAAGGTAGATTTAATAGCTGATATTGAAAGCATAGTAGATAGAGC
AGAAAAAATGACTGATGCTTCTCAATATCATAATTTAAGTAAGAGCAAGAAAGTTTCTGGAATAAGAGAT
AATAGGGCTTTTGAAAAGGCTAAACGACGAGAGAATGAAGGATTTGAATTAGCAATTACAGATAATCAGA
GCAGTTTTCAGGTTGCAGAGAGTACAGCAGAAACCTCCGAACAGCCAGAATCACTACAGCCAAACCATCT
GAATCTTCTTAAGAAAAAGCGACAGGAGCGAAAACGTGGACAGAATTGAGAGTGAACTGGTTAAAATTCC
TAATGGAGAACTAGCAGTTATTGCCAGATATATAGATCAAAAACTGCCAGAATACAACACTAATCCATTA
ATTCAGGCATTACCTCCTATCCTATCAGCAGCAGAATTTATAGATAAAGTAGCCAGAGAACCAAATTTTG
ATGAACAAGAGAGAGAGCTAGAACCACATTATAGATTTCATTGTATTGAGAGGTTATCTAGATATTTTGA
CCCTCAAAATAAAACTCTTGAATTACAAAAAGTTATTTGTACGCTTATCATGACAGGCTATCTGTCAAGG
AACCTTTTAAAACCTGAATATGCAAATCGCTCTAGGCAAATTTATAATGCAATAGGTAATGGAGGAGGTA
AAAATTTAGAAAACTATGTTAATCTTCCTACATCTGCGTCCGGCTTAACTCTAATTGGCCCATCAGGTAT
TGGAAAGACTACAAATTTCAAAAATATTCTTGAGCTTTATCCCCAAATAATTTTTCATCCTGATTATAGT
GTTTACCAAATAGTTTGGCTGCGGGTAGATTGCCCTAAAACTTTAAAGGGGTTATGTATAGATACTTTTG
CAGGTATCGATAAATTGTTAGGAACTAATTTATTAAAGAAATTTAACCCAGCACGCACATCTGAAGATTA
TCTATTGGCTCAACTTGCACAAACAGCACACACTCATCATCTAGGAGTTTTGGTGATTGATGAAATACAA
AATTTAGCAACTGCAAAAAGAAATAGAGACGAAATATTAAATTTTTTAGTAAAGCTCGATAATACTATTG
GAATTCCAGTTATTCGTGTAGGTACGAATGAAGCCATTAGTTTTCTTCAAGGTAATCTTAGAAATGCTAG
AAGAAATACTGGAGAAGGAAGTAGAATGTGGGATAGAATGGTAAATAATGATGAATGGTGTTACTTTTTA
GAAGGAATATGGGAATACCAATGGACAAAAACACCTGTTCATTTCTCGGATGAAATAAAAGAAGTTTTTT
ATGATGAAAGCCAGGGAATTATTGATATTGCTATAAAACTTTACAAAATGGTTCAATGGAGAGCGATTTC
AATAGGTGACCAAGAAATTATTACGGTTGATCTGATTCGTCAAGTAGCTAAAGAAGGATTGTATTTAGTA
AAGCCAATGCTAGATGCAATTAGGTTAGGGGACAGAGAGTGGATGATTAAATATAAGGATATTGCTCCTC
TCGATATTACGGAATATCACAATAGATGTGTATCTGAGATTGATGCTAAAGATTTGACAGAGATTAAGAG
ATTAGCTAAAAAGCAGCAGAATCAGCAGAAAGTATCTCCGAAGCTCAATTATGTAATTAGTGAGCTGTTG
AAATTGGAAGTAGAATCTGGTAAAGCAAAGGAATGTGCAGAACAAATTGTTTATAGTCATGAAGATCCAG
ACATTCCAATTCCATCTTTAGTTAATAAGGCATATGCTCTTGCTTTGCAAGGATGTCAAGTAAATGAGAG
TCTTGCTAAAACAAGTACCAGGAAAGCTAAATTAAAGACAAAGTACCAAGAGAATGATATTCGGCGAATT
GTCGAGAATGCCAAGAAAGACAAAAAATCTGCATACGAGGATTTGAAATTAGCAGGTATAATCAAAAATC
CAGTTGAAGATTTTATCAATATTTAGCTTCTAAATGCTTAGTTTTTTCCCAACTCTGTATCCCGATGAAC
TTTTATATAGCACTTTAGCTAGATACCATATTCGGAGTGGAAATAAAAGTTTCAAGCAAACTGACTTAGA
GCTATTCGGTTACAGTTCCCAACAAATATGCAAAATTACCTTAACTAATAATTTAAATTATTTAGTGAAA
AACTTACCTTTACGCTCCCAGCAAAAAGTTGAGAATTTACTACAAAATCATACTTTATATTCCTTTTATG
CAACTTTATTAATGCCGCAGGAGGCTTGGCTGCTGAAAAACTCAATGAGTAATAAATTCAGTGGGTCTAT
ACTAGATTTTGCTAAAGTGGCTAATAATTCTAGTGATGATTCAAAAAAATTTTTAAAATTTTGCCCTGAA
TGTTTAGAGAAAGATACCCAAAAGTATGGTGAACCTTACTGGCATAGAATACATCAAGTCCCTGGCATTT
TAGTTTGTCCAATTCATCGTGTTGTTTTACACAATAGCTGTATAGAAGTTGAATCGAAAGGCATACATTA
TCATGCTGCCAGCATAGATAATTGTTTATTAGCAAATAATGTGAAAAAATTGACAAATAAAACTGTAGAA
ACACTTTCAATACTGGCACATGATATTAATTGGCTAATTCATAGCAGTTTTGCCTTTCAAGGTTTGGCTT
GGCTTCGCGCTCAGTACCAGCGTTACTTATTGGATAAAGGACTGCTAAAAACCTTTGCTGGTGGCAAGTT
TAAGTTTAATGATTGTGGTTTTGCCCAGCTTATATTTGAGTTTTATGGTCAAGAATCCTTAGAAGCCCTC
AATCCAAAGCTGACCCAAAATCAAGGTAAATATTTTTCTCACTGCTTGTTTGGATGCGACTTAAACCCAG
CAATTGACCGCATAACTCATATCTTAATGATAAAATTTTTAGCAAATTCTATAGAAGAGTTCTTTCAGTC
ATAACTTAAGTCGAACAGAAAGTAATCGTATTGTACACGGCCGCATAATCGAAATTAATACGACTCACTA
TAGGGGAATTGTGAGCGGATAACAATTCCCCATCTTAGTATATTAGTTAAGTATAAGAAGGAGATATACA
TGGTGAGTTTTTTCCCTCAACCTTATCCAGATGAAATTTTATATAGTGTTATTGCTCGTTATCACATTAG
AAGTGGCAATACGAGTCCAAAAATTACATTACAAGATTTATTTAAGTCACAGACTACTGTGGCGACAGTA
GATTTACCATCGAACCTTAGTAATTTAATTAAAAACCTACAATTTATCTCAAATTACCAAGTTGAAGAGT
TGATATATAAACATACTCTCTACCCTTTATATAGCCCTTTTTTGCCAGCAAACAGGTCTAGTCAGGTACT
GGAATCTATGAAAGGAGATTATGGGGGAGATATTCATACAAGAGCCGGAATTATGGCAAGCTCAATTACT
ATGCCGAAATATTTGCGGTTTTGTCCAACTTGCTGGGAAGAAGACTTAAAAAATTATGGCGAACCTTACT
GGCATCGCATCCATCAAATACCAGGGATTTTAGTTTGTCCATTTCATGGTGAAGTTTTGCAAGATAGCCT
AGCTCCTTTACATGGTTTTAATAAGCATGAATATTATGCAGCTAGTACAGACAACTGTTCTATTACTAAA
GAACCCAGTATTCTTAGCCCTGACACACTGAAAAAATTACTAATATTAGCCAAAGATTTTTGGTGGTTAC
TCAATAGTGAAATACCTTGCCAAGAGCCACAGTGGTTTCGCAAACAGTACACAAATCTGATGATTGAGCA
GGGTTTTGCAACTCCAACTGGTCGAATTTACCAGAACAAACTACTAGATAATTTTTTGTTCTTTTATGGT
CAAGAAATGCTCAGTGCTGTTGATTCAATGGTAAATCATAATGATTCAAACAACTGGGTTACTAGCATCG
TCAGGAAATATAGGAAATCTTTCCATCCTCTTAGACATCTGCTAATGATGCGTTTTTTGAAAACATCAGT
AGAGGAATTTTTTCAAAAAGATACTGAATACAAGCCTTTTGGCGAACCCCCCTGGTTGTGTCTCAATGCT
GCCGCAGAACATTATCTACAACCAGTGATTACCAATTTAGTCATTACTTTATGCTGCGATACAAAAAAGC
CTGTCGGTACTTTTTCTTGTGCTTGCGGAATGGTTTATTGCCGGACTGGGCCTGATGAAACGGATGAAGA
CAAAGTTCGCATTGGTAAAGTCAAGGCATTCGGTCAAATATGGGAGCAAAAGCTGAAAGAATTGGTGGAA
GTTGAAAAGTTGGGTTTGCGGGAGACAGCCAGAAGATTAAATGTTGATGCCAGAACTATCAAACGTTATG
TATCTCGTCTAAAATTGACAACTTATTGGCAGACTAGAACAGAAAATGACTCTGTAGGCTTACAGGGAGT
CCCAGAAATAGATCCCAATTTTGCAACTGAACTCAAATTAAAACACAGGCAAAATTGGATGGCTTTACAA
GTACAGAACCCTGAAGCTTCAAAGACAACTCTGAGAAAACTAGTACCAGCCACCTATATTTGGCTATACA
GGAATGACAGAGAATGGCTCAATCAAAACTCACCCACTTTACAAGTTGCCGTTCCTTCCGTTGTGAGAGT
TGATTGGCATGAGCGAGATCAGCAAATTCTCGCTCAGGTTCAAGATGCAGTGCGATCGCTACTTAAGGCT
GATATACCAGAGAAAATTTCTATTAGTAGGGTAGGGAAAACTATCGGCTTACTTGCATTACTCGAAAAAC
ATCTCGACCAGATGCCTTTAACAAAGGCTTATTTGGAATCAGTCGTTGAAACTGTAGAAGAATTTCAGAT
GCGCCGGATCAAGTGGGCAATCAAGCTGCTTGATGAATGTGGAGAAGAAATTATGCGCTGGAAGGTAGTC
AGAGTTGCTGCTTTGCGAGAGGATTGCTCCCAAAGAGTCAGTGCATTTCTGGAAAGTGAACTGGAGAAAG
CATACAAGAAAGAGAGGTGATTAATTAACCTAGGCTGCTGCCACCGCTGAGCAATAACTAGCATAACCCC
TTGGGGCCTCTAAACGGGTCTTGAGGGGTTTTTTGCTGAAACCTCAGGCATTTGAGAAGCACACGGTCAC
ACTGCTTCCGGTAGTCCGGTCAATAAACCGGTAAACCAGCAATAGACATAAGCGGCTATTTAACGACCCT
GCCCTGAACCGACGACAAGCTGACGACCGCTGCCCTGAACCGACGACCGGGTCATCGTGGCCGGATCTTG
CGGCCCCTCGGCTTGAACGAATTGTTAGACATTATTTGCCGACTACCTTGGTGATCTCGCCTTTCACGTA
GTGGACAAATTCTTCCAACTGATCTGCGCGCGAGGCCAAGCGATCTTCTTCTTGTCCAAGATAAGCCTGT
CTAGCTTCAAGTATGACGGGCTGATACTGGGCCGGCAGGCGCTCCATTGCCCAGTCGGCAGCGACATCCT
TCGGCGCGATTTTGCCGGTTACTGCGCTGTACCAAATGCGGGACAACGTAAGCACTACATTTCGCTCATC
GCCAGCCCAGTCGGGCGGCGAGTTCCATAGCGTTAAGGTTTCATTTAGCGCCTCAAATAGATCCTGTTCA
GGAACCGGATCAAAGAGTTCCTCCGCCGCTGGACCTACCAAGGCAACGCTATGTTCTCTTGCTTTTGTCA
GCAAGATAGCCAGATCAATGTCGATCGTGGCTGGCTCGAAGATACCTGCAAGAATGTCATTGCGCTGCCA
TTCTCCAAATTGCAGTTCGCGCTTAGCTGGATAACGCCACGGAATGATGTCGTCGTGCACAACAATGGTG
ACTTCTACAGCGCGGAGAATCTCGCTCTCTCCAGGGGAAGCCGAAGTTTCCAAAAGGTCGTTGATCAAAG
CTCGCCGCGTTGTTTCATCAAGCCTTACGGTCACCGTAACCAGCAAATCAATATCACTGTGTGGCTTCAG
GCCGCCATCCACTGCGGAGCCGTACAAATGTACGGCCAGCAACGTCGGTTCGAGATGGCGCTCGATGACG
CCAACTACCTCTGATAGTTGAGTCGATACTTCGGCGATCACCGCTTCCCTCATACTCTTCCTTTTTCAAT
ATTATTGAAGCATTTATCAGGGTTATTGTCTCATGAGCGGATACATATTTGAATGTATTTAGAAAAATAA
ACAAATAGCTAGCTCACTCGGTCGCTACGCTCCGGGCGTGAGACTGCGGCGGGCGCTGCGGACACATACA
AAGTTACCCACAGATTCCGTGGATAAGCAGGGGACTAACATGTGAGGCAAAACAGCAGGGCCGCGCCGGT
GGCGTTTTTCCATAGGCTCCGCCCTCCTGCCAGAGTTCACATAAACAGACGCTTTTCCGGTGCATCTGTG
GGAGCCGTGAGGCTCAACCATGAATCTGACAGTACGGGCGAAACCCGACAGGACTTAAAGATCCCCACCG
TTTCCGGCGGGTCGCTCCCTCTTGCGCTCTCCTGTTCCGACCCTGCCGTTTACCGGATACCTGTTCCGCC
TTTCTCCCTTACGGGAAGTGTGGCGCTTTCTCATAGCTCACACACTGGTATCTCGGCTCGGTGTAGGTCG
TTCGCTCCAAGCTGGGCTGTAAGCAAGAACTCCCCGTTCAGCCCGACTGCTGCGCCTTATCCGGTAACTG
TTCACTTGAGTCCAACCCGGAAAAGCACGGTAAAACGCCACTGGCAGCAGCCATTGGTAACTGGGAGTTC
GCAGAGGATTTGTTTAGCTAAACACGCGGTTGCTCTTGAAGTGTGCGCCAAAGTCCGGCTACACTGGAAG
GACAGATTTGGTTGCTGTGCTCTGCGAAAGCCAGTTACCACGGTTAAGCAGTTCCCCAACTGACTTAACC
TTCGATCAAACCACCTCCCCAGGTGGTTTTTTCGAAGGTTAAGTCAGTTGGGGAACTGCTTAACCTTCGA
TCAAACCACCTCCCCAGGTGGTTTTTTCGTTTACAGGGCAAAAGATTACGCGCAGAAAAAAAGGATCTCA
AGAAGATCCTTTGATCTTTTCTACTGAACCGCTCTAGATTTCAGTGCAATTTATCTCTTCAAATGTAGCA
CCTGAAGTCAGCCCCATACGATATAAGTTGTAATTCTCATGTTAGTCATGCCCCGCGCCCACCGGAAGGA
GCTGACTGGGTTGAAGGCTCTCAAGGGCATCGGTCGAGATCCCGGTGCCTAATGAGTGAGCTAACTTACA
TTAATTGCGTTGCGCTCACTGCCCGCTTTCCAGTCGGGAAACCTGTCGTGCCAGCTGCATTAATGAATCG
GCCAACGCGCGGGGAGAGGCGGTTTGCGTATTGGGCGCCAGGGTGGTTTTTCTTTTCACCAGTGAGACGG
GCAACAGCTGATTGCCCTTCACCGCCTGGCCCTGAGAGAGTTGCAGCAAGCGGTCCACGCTGGTTTGCCC
CAGCAGGCGAAAATCCTGTTTGATGGTGGTTAACGGCGGGATATAACATGAGCTGTCTTCGGTATCGTCG
TATCCCACTACCGAGATGTCCGCACCAACGCGCAGCCCGGACTCGGTAATGGCGCGCATTGCGCCCAGCG
CCATCTGATCGTTGGCAACCAGCATCGCAGTGGGAACGATGCCCTCATTCAGCATTTGCATGGTTTGTTG
AAAACCGGACATGGCACTCCAGTCGCCTTCCCGTTCCGCTATCGGCTGAATTTGATTGCGAGTGAGATAT
TTATGCCAGCCAGCCAGACGCAGACGCGCCGAGACAGAACTTAATGGGCCCGCTAACAGCGCGATTTGCT
GGTGACCCAATGCGACCAGATGCTCCACGCCCAGTCGCGTACCGTCTTCATGGGAGAAAATAATACTGTT
GATGGGTGTCTGGTCAGAGACATCAAGAAATAACGCCGGAACATTAGTGCAGGCAGCTTCCACAGCAATG
GCATCCTGGTCATCCAGCGGATAGTTAATGATCAGCCCACTGACGCGTTGCGCGAGAAGATTGTGCACCG
CCGCTTTACAGGCTTCGACGCCGCTTCGTTCTACCATCGACACCACCACGCTGGCACCCAGTTGATCGGC
GCGAGATTTAATCGCCGCGACAATTTGCGACGGCGCGTGCAGGGCCAGACTGGAGGTGGCAACGCCAATC
AGCAACGACTGTTTGCCCGCCAGTTGTTGTGCCACGCGGTTGGGAATGTAATTCAGCTCCGCCATCGCCG
CTTCCACTTTTTCCCGCGTTTTCGCAGAAACGTGGCTGGCCTGGTTCACCACGCGGGAAACGGTCTGATA
AGAGACACCGGCATACTCTGCGACATCGTATAACGTTACTGGTTTCACATTCACCACCCTGAATTGACTC
TCTTCCGGGCGCTATCATGCCATACCGCGAAAGGTTTTGCGCCATTCGATGGTGTCCGGGATCTCGACGC
TCTCCCTTATGCGACTCCTGCATTAGGAAATTAATACGACTCACTATAGGGGAATTGTGAGCGGATAACA
ATTCCCCTGTAGAAATAATTTTGTTTAACTTTAATAAGGAGATATACCATGGTGCTTTAACATTAGATGT
CGTTAGGCGTTGAGCAGAGAAGTCATTTAATAAGGCCACTGTTAAACGTAGATGTGCTTTAACATTAGAT
GTCGTTAGGCGTTGAGCAGATCCGAATTCGAGCTCGGCGCGCCTGCAGGTCGACAAGCTTGCGGCCGCAT
AATGCTTAAGTCGAACAGAAAGTAATCGTATTGTACACGGCCGCATAATCGAAATTAATACGACTCACTA
TAGGGGAATTGTGAGCGGATAACAATTCCCC
